Addgene plasmid #153805: pGBW-m4252938
Purpose: Mammalian expression plasmid for SARS-CoV-2 nsp7
Depositing lab: Ginkgo Bioworks & Benjie Chen. Depositing organization: Ginkgo Bioworks.
Backbone
  Vector backbone: pTwist_CMV_Hygro_6 with AarI site removed
  Backbone size w/o insert (bp): 6525
  Vector type: Mammalian Expression
  Selectable markers: Hygromycin
Growth in bacteria
  Bacterial resistance: Ampicillin, 100 μg/mL
  Growth temperature: 37°C
  Growth strain: DH5alpha
  Copy number: High Copy
Gene/Insert
  Gene/Insert name: SARS-CoV-2 nsp7
  Species: Severe acute respiratory syndrome coronavirus 2
  Insert size (bp): 248
  Mutation: wt
  Entrez Gene: ORF1ab (a.k.a. GU280_gp01)
  Promoter: CMV
  Tag / fusion protein: Cleavable TEV;6xHis-003 (C terminal on backbone)
  Cloning method: Unknown
Resource information
  A portion of this plasmid was derived from a plasmid made by: GinkgoBioworks
Depositor comments: NCBI reference sequence: 43740578
How to cite: pGBW-m4252938 was a gift from Ginkgo Bioworks & Benjie Chen (Addgene plasmid # 153805 ; http://n2t.net/addgene:153805 ; RRID:Addgene_153805)
