[The description below was written by a language model from this plasmid's Addgene catalogue record and pLannotate feature annotations shown in this document.]
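Description:
pGBW-m4252938 is a mammalian expression plasmid for wild-type SARS-CoV-2 nsp7, a small non-structural protein encoded within the viral ORF1ab polyprotein gene. It is built on a pTwist_CMV_Hygro_6 backbone from which an AarI site was removed. In bacteria it is maintained as a high-copy plasmid through a ColE1/pUC-type origin and selected with ampicillin via the AmpR β-lactamase gene. For selection in mammalian cells it carries a separate hygromycin B phosphotransferase cassette, driven by the human ubiquitin C promoter and closed by a synthetic poly(A) signal.

The roughly 250 bp nsp7 insert sits downstream of the CMV immediate early enhancer and promoter. The automated annotation picks up the enhancer plus short or truncated CMV promoter matches near the end of the circular record. The nsp7 coding sequence itself is not annotated, but by position it lies between these promoter elements and the 6xHis tag near the start of the record. According to the catalogue, the backbone supplies a C-terminal TEV-cleavable 6xHis tag, which allows affinity capture of the protein and later removal of the tag; only the His portion appears in the feature table. Beyond the tag is an SV40 polyadenylation signal, although it is annotated on the opposite strand. The expression unit is bracketed by 5' and 3' β-globin insulator elements, along with T7 and rrnG terminators and an upstream synthetic poly(A) signal. These are likely intended to limit transcriptional read-through from neighbouring regions.

The record supports use for transient or hygromycin-selected expression of tagged nsp7 in mammalian cells, for example for purification or interaction studies.
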