Features (pLannotate 1.2.2; 19 found; start..end, strand, type, name):
    278..295     +  CDS            6xHis: 6xHis affinity tag
    364..485     -  polyA_signal   SV40 poly(A) signal: SV40 polyadenylation signal
    508..577     -  CDS            large T antigen (fragment): large T antigen from SV40 (simian virus 40)
    600..646     +  terminator     T7 terminator: transcription terminator for bacteriophage T7 RNA polymerase
    676..812     +  terminator     rrnG terminator: transcription terminator from the E. coli ribosomal RNA rrnG operon (Albrechtsen et al., 1991)
    857..928     +  misc_feature   3' β-globin insulator: insulator downstream of the human β-globin locus (Farrell et al., 2002)
   1154..1742    -  rep_origin     ori: high-copy-number ColE1/pMB1/pBR322/pUC origin of replication
   1914..1978    -  CDS            bla(M) (fragment): β-lactamase lacking the signal sequence; bla(M); allows cytosolic expression of β-lactamase
   2242..3451    +  promoter       UbC promoter: human ubiquitin C promoter
   3461..4482    +  CDS            HygR (fragment): hygromycin B phosphotransferase confers resistance to hygromycin
   4510..4558    +  polyA_signal   poly(A) signal: synthetic polyadenylation signal
   4824..5684    +  CDS            AmpR: β-lactamase; bla; confers resistance to ampicillin, carbenicillin, and related antibiotics
   5697..5833    +  terminator     rrnG terminator: transcription terminator from the E. coli ribosomal RNA rrnG operon (Albrechtsen et al., 1991)
   5985..6056    +  misc_feature   5' β-globin insulator: insulator upstream of the human β-globin locus (Farrell et al., 2002)
   6061..6107    -  terminator     T7 terminator: transcription terminator for bacteriophage T7 RNA polymerase
   6125..6173    -  polyA_signal   poly(A) signal: synthetic polyadenylation signal
   6254..6557    +  enhancer       CMV enhancer: human cytomegalovirus immediate early enhancer
   6630..6647    -  promoter       CMV promoter (fragment): human cytomegalovirus (CMV) immediate early promoter
   6710..6761    +  promoter       CMVd2 promoter: truncated human cytomegalovirus (CMV) immediate early promoter that yields moderately reduced expression relative to the full-length promoter
>Addgene plasmid #153805 | pGBW-m4252938 | addgene full sequence | sequence record 304496 | Addgene NGS Result
CACCATGAGCAAAATGTCTGACGTCAAGTGTACATCCGTAGTTCTGTTATCAGTGCTTCAACAGCTGCGG
GTGGAGAGTTCGTCAAAGCTCTGGGCCCAGTGCGTGCAGCTGCACAATGATATATTGCTCGCGAAAGATA
CTACGGAAGCTTTCGAGAAGATGGTCAGCTTGCTATCTGTTCTACTGAGCATGCAAGGAGCAGTAGACAT
CAACAAACTTTGCGAAGAGATGTTAGACAACCGAGCCACCCTGCAAGAAAACCTTTACTTTCAGTCGCAC
CATCACCATCACCATTAAGGATCCGCAGGCCTCTGCTAGCTTGACTGACTGAGATACAGCGTACCTTCAG
CTCACAGACATGATAAGATACATTGATGAGTTTGGACAAACCACAACTAGAATGCAGTGAAAAAAATGCT
TTATTTGTGAAATTTGTGATGCTATTGCTTTATTTGTAACCATTATAAGCTGCAATAAACAAGTTAACAA
CAACAATTGCATTCATTTTATGTTTCAGGTTCAGGGGGAGGTGTGGGAGGTTTTTTAAAGCAAGTAAAAC
CTCTACAAATGTGGTATTGGCCCATCTCTATCGGTATCGTAGCATAACCCCTTGGGGCCTCTAAACGGGT
CTTGAGGGGTTTTTTGTGCCCCTCGGGCCGGATTGCTATCTACCGGCATTGGCGCAGAAAAAAATGCCTG
ATGCGACGCTGCGCGTCTTATACTCCCACATATGCCAGATTCAGCAACGGATACGGCTTCCCCAACTTGC
CCACTTCCATACGTGTCCTCCTTACCAGAAATTTATCCTTAAGGTCGTCAGCTATCCTGCAGGCGATCTC
TCGATTTCGATCAAGACATTCCTTTAATGGTCTTTTCTGGACACCACTAGGGGTCAGAAGTAGTTCATCA
AACTTTCTTCCCTCCCTAATCTCATTGGTTACCTTGGGCTATCGAAACTTAATTAACCAGTCAAGTCAGC
TACTTGGCGAGATCGACTTGTCTGGGTTTCGACTACGCTCAGAATTGCGTCAGTCAAGTTCGATCTGGTC
CTTGCTATTGCACCCGTTCTCCGATTACGAGTTTCATTTAAATCATGTGAGCAAAAGGCCAGCAAAAGGC
CAGGAACCGTAAAAAGGCCGCGTTGCTGGCGTTTTTCCATAGGCTCCGCCCCCCTGACGAGCATCACAAA
AATCGACGCTCAAGTCAGAGGTGGCGAAACCCGACAGGACTATAAAGATACCAGGCGTTTCCCCCTGGAA
GCTCCCTCGTGCGCTCTCCTGTTCCGACCCTGCCGCTTACCGGATACCTGTCCGCCTTTCTCCCTTCGGG
AAGCGTGGCGCTTTCTCATAGCTCACGCTGTAGGTATCTCAGTTCGGTGTAGGTCGTTCGCTCCAAGCTG
GGCTGTGTGCACGAACCCCCCGTTCAGCCCGACCGCTGCGCCTTATCCGGTAACTATCGTCTTGAGTCCA
ACCCGGTAAGACACGACTTATCGCCACTGGCAGCAGCCACTGGTAACAGGATTAGCAGAGCGAGGTATGT
AGGCGGTGCTACAGAGTTCTTGAAGTGGTGGCCTAACTACGGCTACACTAGAAGAACAGTATTTGGTATC
TGCGCTCTGCTGAAGCCAGTTACCTTCGGAAAAAGAGTTGGTAGCTCTTGATCCGGCAAACAAACCACCG
CTGGTAGCGGTGGTTTTTTTGTTTGCAAGCAGCAGATTACGCGCAGAAAAAAAGGATCTCAAGAAGATCC
TTTGATCTTTTCTACGGGGTCTGACGCTCAGTGGAACGAAAACTCACGTTAAGGGATTTTGGTCATGAGA
TTATCAAAAAGGATCTTCACCTAGATCCTTTTAAATTAAAAATGAAGTTTTAAATCAATCTAAAGTATAT
ATGAGTAAACTTGGTCTGACAGTTACCAATGCTTAATCAGTGAGGCACCTATCTCAGCGATCTGTCTATT
TCGTTCATCCATAGTTGCATTTAAATTTCCGAACTCTCCAAGGCCCTCGTCGGAAAATCTTCAAACCTTT
CGTCCGATCCATCTTGCAGGCTACCTCTCGAACGAACTATCGCAAGTCTCTTGGCCGGCCTTGCGCCTTG
GCTATTGCTTGGCAGCGCCTATCGCCAGGTATTACTCCAATCCCGAATATCCGAGATCGGGATCACCCGA
GAGAAGTTCAACCTACATCCTCAATCCCGATCTATCCGAGATCCGAGGAATATCGAAATCGGGGCGCGCC
TGGCCTCCGCGCCGGGTTTTGGCGCCTCCCGCGGGCGCCCCCCTCGTCACGGCGAGCGCTGCCACGTCAG
ACGAAGGGCGCAGGAGCGTCCTGATCCTTCCGCCCGGACGCTCAGGACAGCGGCCCGCTGCTCATAAGAC
TCGGCCTTAGAACCCCAGTATCAGCAGAAGGACATTTTAGGACGGGACTTGGGTGACTCTAGGGCACTGG
TTTTCTTTCCAGAGAGCGGAACAGGCGAGGAAAAGTAGTCCCTTCTCGGCGATTCTGCGGAGGGATCTCC
GTGGGGCGGTGAACGCCGATGATTATATAAGGACGCGCCGGGTGTGGCACAGCTAGTTCCGTCGCAGCCG
GGATTTGGGTCGCGGTTCTTGTTTGTGGATCGCTGTGATCGTCACTTGGTGAGTAGCGGGCTGCTGGGCT
GGCCGGGGCTTTCGTGGCCGCCGGGCCGCTCGGTGGGACGGAAGCGTGTGGAGAGACCGCCAAGGGCTGT
AGTCTGGGTCCGCGAGCAAGGTTGCCCTGAACTGGGGGTTGGGGGGAGCGCAGCAAAATGGCGGCTGTTC
CCGAGTCTTGAATGGAAGACGCTTGTGAGGCGGGCTGTGAGGTCGTTGAAACAAGGTGGGGGGCATGGTG
GGCGGCAAGAACCCAAGGTCTTGAGCCCTTCGCTAATGCGGGAAAGCTCTTATTCGGGTGAGATGGGCTG
GGCACCATCTGGGGACCCTGACGTGAAGTTTGTCACTGACTGGAGAACTCGGTTTGTCGTCTGTTGCGGG
GGCGGCAGTTATGGCGGTGCCGTTGGGCAGTGCACCCGTACCTTTGGGAGCGCGCGCCCTCGTCGTGTCG
TGACGTCACCCGTTCTGTTGGCTTATAATGCAGGGTGGGGCCACCAGCCGGTAGGTGTGCGGTAGGCTTT
TCTCCGTCGCAGGACGCAGGGTTCGGGCCTAGGGTAGGCTCTCCTGAATCGACAGGCGCCGGACCTCTGG
TGAGGGGAGGGATAAGTGAGGCGTCAGTTTCTTTGGTCGGTTTTATGTACCTATCTTCTTAAGTAGCTGA
AGCTCCGGTTTTGAACTATGCGCTCGGGGTTGGCGAGTGTGTTTTGTGAAGTTTTTTAGGCACCTTTTGA
AATGTAATCATTTGGGTCAATATGTAATTTTCAGTGTTAGACTTGTAAATTGTCCGCTAAATTCTGGCCG
TTTTTGGCTTTTTTGTTAGACAACATGGGTAAAAAGCCTGAACTCACCGCGACGTCTGTCGAGAAGTTTC
TGATCGAAAAGTTCGACAGCGTCTCCGACCTGATGCAGCTCTCGGAGGGCGAAGAATCTCGTGCTTTCAG
CTTCGATGTAGGAGGGCGTGGATATGTCCTGCGGGTAAATAGCTGCGCCGATGGTTTCTACAAAGATCGT
TATGTTTATCGGCACTTTGCATCCGCCGCGCTCCCGATTCCGGAAGTGCTTGACATTGGGGAGTTCAGCG
AGAGCCTGACCTATTGCATCTCCCGCCGTGCACAGGGTGTCACGTTGCAAGACCTGCCTGAAACCGAACT
GCCCGCTGTTCTGCAGCCGGTCGCGGAGGCAATGGATGCCATCGCTGCCGCCGATCTTAGCCAGACGAGC
GGGTTCGGCCCATTCGGACCGCAAGGAATCGGTCAATACACTACATGGCGTGATTTCATATGCGCGATTG
CTGATCCCCATGTGTATCACTGGCAAACTGTGATGGACGACACCGTCAGTGCGTCCGTCGCGCAGGCTCT
CGATGAGCTGATGCTTTGGGCCGAGGACTGCCCCGAAGTCCGGCACCTCGTGCACGCGGATTTCGGCTCC
AACAATGTCCTGACGGACAATGGCCGCATAACAGCGGTCATTGACTGGAGCGAGGCGATGTTCGGGGATT
CCCAATACGAGGTCGCCAACATCTTCTTCTGGAGGCCGTGGTTGGCTTGTATGGAGCAGCAGACGCGCTA
CTTCGAGCGGAGGCATCCGGAGCTTGCAGGATCGCCCCGGCTCCGGGCGTATATGCTCCGCATTGGTCTT
GACCAACTCTATCAGAGCTTGGTTGACGGCAATTTCGATGATGCAGCTTGGGCGCAGGGTCGATGCGACG
CAATCGTCCGATCCGGAGCCGGGACTGTCGGGCGTACACAAATCGCCCGCAGAAGCGCCGCCGTCTGGAC
CGATGGCTGTGTAGAAGTACTCGCCGATAGTGGAAACCGACGCCCCAGCACTCGTCCGAGGGCAAAGGAA
TAAGCTAGTATGTAAGCCTAGTCTTAGATAATAAAATCGCTATCCATCGAAGATGGATGTGTGTTGGTTT
TTTGTGTGTGTAACGCTAGGCGCGCCTGGTGTACCGAGAACGATCCTCTCAGTGCGAGTCTCGACGATCC
ATATCGTTGCTTGGCAGTCAGCCAGTCGGAATCCAGCTTGGGACCCAGGAAGTCCAATCGTCAGATATTG
TACTCAAGCCTGGTCACGGCAGCGTACCGATCTGTTTAAACCTAGATATTGATAGTCTGATCGGTCAACG
TATAATCGAGTCCTAGCTTTTGCAAACATCTATCAAGAGACAGGATCAGCAGGAGGCTTTCGCATGAGTA
TTCAACATTTCCGTGTCGCCCTTATTCCCTTTTTTGCGGCATTTTGCCTTCCTGTTTTTGCTCACCCAGA
AACGCTGGTGAAAGTAAAAGATGCTGAAGATCAGTTGGGTGCGCGAGTGGGTTACATCGAACTGGATCTC
AACAGCGGTAAGATCCTTGAGAGTTTTCGCCCCGAAGAACGCTTTCCAATGATGAGCACTTTTAAAGTTC
TGCTATGTGGCGCGGTATTATCCCGTATTGACGCCGGGCAAGAGCAACTCGGTCGCCGCATACACTATTC
TCAGAATGACTTGGTTGAGTATTCACCAGTCACAGAAAAGCATCTTACGGATGGCATGACAGTAAGAGAA
TTATGCAGTGCTGCCATAACCATGAGTGATAACACTGCGGCCAACTTACTTCTGACAACGATTGGAGGAC
CGAAGGAGCTAACCGCTTTTTTGCACAACATGGGGGATCATGTAACTCGCCTTGATCGTTGGGAACCGGA
GCTGAATGAAGCCATACCAAACGACGAGCGTGACACCACGATGCCTGTAGCAATGGCAACAACCTTGCGT
AAACTATTAACTGGCGAACTACTTACTCTAGCTTCCCGGCAACAGTTGATAGACTGGATGGAGGCGGATA
AAGTTGCAGGACCACTTCTGCGCTCGGCCCTTCCGGCTGGCTGGTTTATTGCTGATAAATCTGGAGCCGG
TGAGCGTGGGTCTCGCGGTATCATTGCAGCACTGGGGCCAGATGGTAAGCCCTCCCGTATCGTAGTTATC
TACACGACGGGGAGTCAGGCAACTATGGATGAACGAAATAGACAGATCGCTGAGATAGGTGCCTCACTGA
TTAAGCATTGGTAACCGATTCTAGGTGCATTGGCGCAGAAAAAAATGCCTGATGCGACGCTGCGCGTCTT
ATACTCCCACATATGCCAGATTCAGCAACGGATACGGCTTCCCCAACTTGCCCACTTCCATACGTGTCCT
CCTTACCAGAAATTTATCCTTAAGATCCCGAATCGTTTAAACTCGACTCTGGCTCTATCGAATCTCCGTC
GTTTCGAGCTTACGCGAACAGCCGTGGCGCTCATTTGCTCGTCGGGCATCGAATCTCGTCAGCTATCGTC
AGCTTACCTTTTTGGCAGCGATCGCGGCTCCCGACATCTTGGACCATTAGCTCCACAGGTATCTTCTTCC
CTCTAGTGGTCATAACAGCAGCTTCAGCTACCTCTCAATTCAAAAAACCCCTCAAGACCCGTTTAGAGGC
CCCAAGGGGTTATGCTATCAATCGTTGCGTTACACACACAAAAAACCAACACACATCCATCTTCGATGGA
TAGCGATTTTATTATCTAACTGCTGATCGAGTGTAGCCAGATCTAGTAATCAATTACGGGGTCATTAGTT
CATAGCCCATATATGGAGTTCCGCGTTACATAACTTACGGTAAATGGCCCGCCTGGCTGACCGCCCAACG
ACCCCCGCCCATTGACGTCAATAATGACGTATGTTCCCATAGTAACGCCAATAGGGACTTTCCATTGACG
TCAATGGGTGGAGTATTTACGGTAAACTGCCCACTTGGCAGTACATCAAGTGTATCATATGCCAAGTACG
CCCCCTATTGACGTCAATGACGGTAAATGGCCCGCCTGGCATTATGCCCAGTACATGACCTTATGGGACT
TTCCTACTTGGCAGTACATCTACGTATTAGTCATCGCTATTACCATGCTGATGCGGTTTTGGCAGTACAT
CAATGGGCGTGGATAGCGGTTTGACTCACGGGGATTTCCAAGTCTCCACCCCATTGACGTCAATGGGAGT
TTGTTTTGGCACCAAAATCAACGGGACTTTCCAAAATGTCGTAACAACTCCGCCCCATTGACGCAAATGG
GCGGTAGGCGTGTACGGTGGGAGGTCTATATAAGCAGAGCTGGTTTAGTGAACCGTCAGATCAGATCTTT
GTCGATCCTACCATCCACTCGACACACCCGCCAGCGGCCGC
